Addgene plasmid #195429: pMZ-181
Purpose: Transient, constitutive expression of synZiFTR: ZF6-p65
Depositing lab: Ahmad Khalil. Publication: Multidimensional control of therapeutic human cell function with synthetic gene circuits. Li HS, Israni DV, Gagnon KA, Gan KA, Raymond MH, Sander JD, Roybal KT, Joung JK, Wong WW, Khalil AS. Science. 2022 Dec 16;378(6625):1227-1234. doi: 10.1126/science.ade0156. Epub 2022 Dec 15. PubMed 36520914.
Backbone
  Vector backbone: pCAGEN
  Vector type: Mammalian Expression
Growth in bacteria
  Bacterial resistance: Ampicillin, 100 μg/mL
  Growth temperature: 37°C
  Growth strain: NEB Stable
  Copy number: Unknown
Gene/Insert
  Gene/Insert name: pUb - 3XFLAG - NLS - ZF6-4 (ZF6) - p65 - RbGpA
  Species: Synthetic
  Cloning method: Gibson Cloning
Terms and licenses: Academic/Nonprofit Terms; Industry Terms: Not Available to Industry
How to cite: pMZ-181 was a gift from Ahmad Khalil (Addgene plasmid # 195429 ; http://n2t.net/addgene:195429 ; RRID:Addgene_195429)
