[The description below was written by a language model from this plasmid's Addgene catalogue record and pLannotate feature annotations shown in this document.]
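Description:
pMZ-181 is a 5.6 kb mammalian expression plasmid built on the pCAGEN backbone for transient, constitutive production of a synthetic zinc finger transcription regulator (synZiFTR). It is propagated in E. coli through a high-copy ColE1/pUC-type origin and selected with ampicillin via the β-lactamase gene and its native promoter. No mammalian selection marker is annotated, which fits its stated use in transient transfection. An SV40 origin of replication and SV40 poly(A) signal remain from the backbone, along with lac promoter/operator remnants that play no role in the payload.

The expression cassette, assembled by Gibson cloning, replaces the usual CAG promoter of the backbone with the human ubiquitin C (UbC) promoter; only a short leftover fragment of the CMV enhancer is detected upstream. UbC drives a single synthetic open reading frame consisting of an N-terminal 3xFLAG epitope for detection, a nuclear localization signal, the engineered zinc finger array ZF6-4 (ZF6) as the DNA-binding domain, and the transcriptional activation domain of human RelA/p65. The zinc finger array itself is not annotated as a discrete feature. The small "ZFHD1" hit in that region probably reflects similarity between zinc finger scaffolds rather than the presence of that domain. Transcripts are terminated by the rabbit β-globin polyadenylation signal, and the adjacent "HBB" fragment is most likely part of that globin 3′ region.

The resulting ZF6-p65 protein acts as an always-on synthetic activator that should bind its cognate ZF6 recognition sites and switch on a reporter or transgene under a matching synthetic promoter. It can therefore serve as a constitutive component or reference in synthetic gene circuits designed to control human cell function.
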