Features (pLannotate 1.2.2; 18 found; start..end, strand, type, name):
     88..948     -  CDS            AmpR: β-lactamase; bla; confers resistance to ampicillin, carbenicillin, and related antibiotics
    949..1053    -  promoter       AmpR promoter: bla
   1084..1103    +  enhancer       CMV enhancer (fragment): human cytomegalovirus immediate early enhancer
   1104..2308    +  promoter       UbC promoter: human ubiquitin C promoter
   2335..2400    +  CDS            3xFLAG: three tandem FLAG® epitope tags, followed by an enterokinase cleavage site
   2941..2957    +  CDS            ZFHD1 (DNA binding domain) (fragment): composite human DNA-binding domain composed of domains from the transcription factors Zif268 and Oct-1 (Pomerantz et al., 1995)
   3226..3597    +  CDS            RelA (p65) AD: transcriptional activation domain of human RelA, also known as p65 (O'Shea and Perkins, 2008)
   3609..3680    +  CDS            HBB (fragment): HBB_PONPY - Experimental evidence at transcript level: Swiss-Prot protein existence level 2. Involved in oxygen transport from the lung to the various peripheral tissues. From Pongo pygmaeus (Bornean orangutan).
   3751..3806    +  polyA_signal   β-globin poly(A) signal: rabbit β-globin polyadenylation signal (Gil and Proudfoot, 1987)
   4191..4207    -  protein_bind   lac operator: The lac repressor binds to the lac operator to inhibit transcription in E. coli. This inhibition can be relieved by adding lactose or isopropyl-β-D-thiogalactopyranoside (IPTG). lac repressor encoded by lacI
   4215..4245    -  promoter       lac promoter: promoter for the E. coli lac operon
   4260..4281    -  protein_bind   CAP binding site: CAP binding activates transcription in the presence of cAMP. E. coli catabolite activator protein
   4294..4333    -  CDS            lacI (fragment): lac repressor; lacI; The lac repressor binds to the lac operator to inhibit transcription in E. coli. This inhibition can be relieved by adding lactose or isopropyl-β-D-thiogalactopyranoside (IPTG).
   4340..4362    +  promoter       SV40 promoter (fragment): SV40 enhancer and early promoter
   4366..4500    +  rep_origin     SV40 ori: SV40 origin of replication
   4520..4654    +  polyA_signal   SV40 poly(A) signal: SV40 polyadenylation signal
   4656..4710    -  CDS            lacI (fragment): lac repressor; lacI; The lac repressor binds to the lac operator to inhibit transcription in E. coli. This inhibition can be relieved by adding lactose or isopropyl-β-D-thiogalactopyranoside (IPTG).
   4893..5481    -  rep_origin     ori: high-copy-number ColE1/pMB1/pBR322/pUC origin of replication
>Addgene plasmid #195429 | pMZ-181 | addgene full sequence | sequence record 385007 | Addgene NGS Result
AAAAAGGATCTTCACCTAGATCCTTTTAAATTAAAAATGAAGTTTTAAATCAATCTAAAGTATATATGAG
TAAACTTGGTCTGACAGTTACCAATGCTTAATCAGTGAGGCACCTATCTCAGCGATCTGTCTATTTCGTT
CATCCATAGTTGCCTGACTCCCCGTCGTGTAGATAACTACGATACGGGAGGGCTTACCATCTGGCCCCAG
TGCTGCAATGATACCGCGAGACCCACGCTCACCGGCTCCAGATTTATCAGCAATAAACCAGCCAGCCGGA
AGGGCCGAGCGCAGAAGTGGTCCTGCAACTTTATCCGCCTCCATCCAGTCTATTAATTGTTGCCGGGAAG
CTAGAGTAAGTAGTTCGCCAGTTAATAGTTTGCGCAACGTTGTTGCCATTGCTACAGGCATCGTGGTGTC
ACGCTCGTCGTTTGGTATGGCTTCATTCAGCTCCGGTTCCCAACGATCAAGGCGAGTTACATGATCCCCC
ATGTTGTGCAAAAAAGCGGTTAGCTCCTTCGGTCCTCCGATCGTTGTCAGAAGTAAGTTGGCCGCAGTGT
TATCACTCATGGTTATGGCAGCACTGCATAATTCTCTTACTGTCATGCCATCCGTAAGATGCTTTTCTGT
GACTGGTGAGTACTCAACCAAGTCATTCTGAGAATAGTGTATGCGGCGACCGAGTTGCTCTTGCCCGGCG
TCAATACGGGATAATACCGCGCCACATAGCAGAACTTTAAAAGTGCTCATCATTGGAAAACGTTCTTCGG
GGCGAAAACTCTCAAGGATCTTACCGCTGTTGAGATCCAGTTCGATGTAACCCACTCGTGCACCCAACTG
ATCTTCAGCATCTTTTACTTTCACCAGCGTTTCTGGGTGAGCAAAAACAGGAAGGCAAAATGCCGCAAAA
AAGGGAATAAGGGCGACACGGAAATGTTGAATACTCATACTCTTCCTTTTTCAATATTATTGAAGCATTT
ATCAGGGTTATTGTCTCATGAGCGGATACATATTTGAATGTATTTAGAAAAATAAACAAATAGGGGTTCC
GCGCACATTTCCCCGAAAAGTGCCACCTGGGTCGACATTGATTATTGACTAGTGCGCCGGGTTTTGGCGC
CTCCCGCGGGCGCCCCCCTCCTCACGGCGAGCGCTGCCACGTCAGACGAAGGGCGCAGCGAGCGTCCTGA
TCCTTCCGCCCGGACGCTCAGGACAGCGGCCCGCTGCTCATAAGACTCGGCCTTAGAACCCCAGTATCAG
CAGAAGGACATTTTAGGACGGGACTTGGGTGACTCTAGGGCACTGGTTTTCTTTCCAGAGAGCGGAACAG
GCGAGGAAAAGTAGTCCCTTCTCGGCGATTCTGCGGAGGGATCTCCGTGGGGCGGTGAACGCCGATGATT
ATATAAGGACGCGCCGGGTGTGGCACAGCTAGTTCCGTCGCAGCCGGGATTTGGGTCGCGGTTCTTGTTT
GTGGATCGCTGTGATCGTCACTTGGTGAGTAGCGGGCTGCTGGGCTGGCCGGGGCTTTCGTGGCCGCCGG
GCCGCTCGGTGGGACGGAAGCGTGTGGAGAGACCGCCAAGGGCTGTAGTCTGGGTCCGCGAGCAAGGTTG
CCCTGAACTGGGGGTTGGGGGGAGCGCAGCAAAATGGCGGCTGTTCCCGAGTCTTGAATGGAAGACGCTT
GTGAGGCGGGCTGTGAGGTCGTTGAAACAAGGTGGGGGGCATGGTGGGCGGCAAGAACCCAAGGTCTTGA
GGCCTTCGCTAATGCGGGAAAGCTCTTATTCGGGTGAGATGGGCTGGGGCACCATCTGGGGACCCTGACG
TGAAGTTTGTCACTGACTGGAGAACTCGGTTTGTCGTCTGTTGCGGGGGCGGCAGTTATGGCGGTGCCGT
TGGGCAGTGCACCCGTACCTTTGGGAGCGCGCGCCCTCGTCGTGTCGTGACGTCACCCGTTCTGTTGGCT
TATAATGCAGGGTGGGGCCACCTGCCGGTAGGTGTGCGGTAGGCTTTTCTCCGTCGCAGGACGCAGGGTT
CGGGCCTAGGGTAGGCTCTCCTGAATCGACAGGCGCCGGACCTCTGGTGAGGGGAGGGATAAGTGAGGCG
TCAGTTTCTTTGGTCGGTTTTATGTACCTATCTTCTTAAGTAGCTGAAGCTCCGGTTTTGAACTATGCGC
TCGGGGTTGGCGAGTGTGTTTTGTGAAGTTTTTTAGGCACCTTTTGAAATGTAATCATTTGGGTCAATAT
GTAATTTTCAGTGTTAGACTAGTAAATTGTCCGCTAAATTCTGGCCGTTTTTGGCTTTTTTGTTAGACAC
GCGTTTAATTAAGCCGCCACCATGGACTACAAAGACCATGACGGTGATTATAAAGATCATGACATCGATT
ACAAGGATGACGATGACAAGATGGCCCCCAAGAAAAAGAGGAAGGTGGGCATTCACGGGGTGCCGGGTGG
ACTCGAGGGAGGCGGTGGAAGCGGCGGTACCGCTAGCTCTAGACCAGGCGAACGACCGTTTCAATGCCGG
ATATGTATGAGGAACTTCTCCCAGCAGACCAATCTCACGCGGCACACCCGAACACATACAGGAGAAAAGC
CATTCCAATGTCGAATTTGTATGCGCAATTTTTCACAGAAGGCTAACCTCGGCGTTCACCTCCGCACACA
TACTGGTTCACAGAAGCCCTTTCAGTGCAGGATTTGTATGCGCAACTTTAGCGATCACTCATCTCTGAAA
CGCCACACTAGAACGCATACAGGTGAGAAGCCTTTCCAGTGTCGCATCTGTATGCGGAACTTCAGCCGAG
CGGATATGCTTAGACGCCATTTGCGAACTCACACCGGTTCTCAAAAACCTTTTCAGTGCCGAATTTGTAT
GCGCAACTTCAGCGAGAAACAGAACCTGGCACGCCACACGCGCACGCACACCGGGGAAAAACCGTTTCAA
TGTCGAATCTGCATGCGCAATTTTAGCGACCCCTCTAATCTTAGGAGGCATCTGCGCACACACTTGCGGG
GATCCACCTGCAGGGATGAGTTTCCCACCATGGTGTTTCCTTCTGGGCAGATCAGCCAGGCCTCGGCCTT
GGCCCCGGCCCCTCCCCAAGTCCTGCCCCAGGCTCCAGCCCCTGCCCCTGCTCCAGCCATGGTATCAGCT
CTGGCCCAGGCCCCAGCCCCTGTCCCAGTCCTAGCCCCAGGCCCTCCTCAGGCTGTGGCCCCACCTGCCC
CCAAGCCCACCCAGGCTGGGGAAGGAACGCTGTCAGAGGCCCTGCTGCAGCTGCAGTTTGATGATGAAGA
CCTGGGGGCCTTGCTTGGCAACAGCACAGACCCAGCTGTGTTCACAGACCTGGCATCCGTCGACAACTCC
GAGTTTCAGCAGCTGCTGAACCAGGGCATACCTGTGGCCCCCCACACAACTGAGCCCATGCTGATGGAGT
ACCCTGAGGCTATAACTCGCCTAGTGACAGGGGCCCAGAGGCCCCCCGACCCAGCTCCTGCTCCACTGGG
GGCCCCGGGGCTCCCCAATGGCCTCCTTTCAGGAGATGAAGACTTCTCCTCCATTGCGGACATGGACTTC
TCAGCCCTGCTGAGTCAGATCAGCTCCTAAGCGGCCGCACTCCTCAGGTGCAGGCTGCCTATCAGAAGGT
GGTGGCTGGTGTGGCCAATGCCCTGGCTCACAAATACCACTGAGATCTTTTTCCCTCTGCCAAAAATTAT
GGGGACATCATGAAGCCCCTTGAGCATCTGACTTCTGGCTAATAAAGGAAATTTATTTTCATTGCAATAG
TGTGTTGGAATTTTTTGTGTCTCTCACTCGGAAGGACATATGGGAGGGCAAATCATTTAAAACATCAGAA
TGAGTATTTGGTTTAGAGTTTGGCAACATATGCCCATATGCTGGCTGCCATGAACAAAGGTTGGCTATAA
AGAGGTCATCAGTATATGAAACAGCCCCCTGCTGTCCATTCCTTATTCCATAGAAAAGCCTTGACTTGAG
GTTAGATTTTTTTTATATTTTGTTTTGTGTTATTTTTTTCTTTAACATCCCTAAAATTTTCCTTACATGT
TTTACTAGCCAGATTTTTCCTCCTCTCCTGACTACTCCCAGTCATAGCTGTCCCTCTTCTCTTATGGAGA
TCCCTCGACCTGCAGCCCAAGCTTGGCGTAATCATGGTCATAGCTGTTTCCTGTGTGAAATTGTTATCCG
CTCACAATTCCACACAACATACGAGCCGGAAGCATAAAGTGTAAAGCCTGGGGTGCCTAATGAGTGAGCT
AACTCACATTAATTGCGTTGCGCTCACTGCCCGCTTTCCAGTCGGGAAACCTGTCGTGCCAGCGGATCCG
CATCTCAATTAGTCAGCAACCATAGTCCCGCCCCTAACTCCGCCCAGTTCCGCCCATTCTCCGCCCCATG
GCTGACTAATTTTTTTTATTTATGCAGAGGCCGAGGCCGCCTCGGCCTCTGAGCTATTCCAGAAGTAGTG
AGGAGGCTTTTTTGGAGGCCTAGGCTTTTGCAAAAAGCTAACTTGTTTATTGCAGCTTATAATGGTTACA
AATAAAGCAATAGCATCACAAATTTCACAAATAAAGCATTTTTTTCACTGCATTCTAGTTGTGGTTTGTC
CAAACTCATCAATGTATCTTATCATGTCTGGATCCGCTGCATTAATGAATCGGCCAACGCGCGGGGAGAG
GCGGTTTGCGTATTGGGCGCTCTTCCGCTTCCTCGCTCACTGACTCGCTGCGCTCGGTCGTTCGGCTGCG
GCGAGCGGTATCAGCTCACTCAAAGGCGGTAATACGGTTATCCACAGAATCAGGGGATAACGCAGGAAAG
AACATGTGAGCAAAAGGCCAGCAAAAGGCCAGGAACCGTAAAAAGGCCGCGTTGCTGGCGTTTTTCCATA
GGCTCCGCCCCCCTGACGAGCATCACAAAAATCGACGCTCAAGTCAGAGGTGGCGAAACCCGACAGGACT
ATAAAGATACCAGGCGTTTCCCCCTGGAAGCTCCCTCGTGCGCTCTCCTGTTCCGACCCTGCCGCTTACC
GGATACCTGTCCGCCTTTCTCCCTTCGGGAAGCGTGGCGCTTTCTCATAGCTCACGCTGTAGGTATCTCA
GTTCGGTGTAGGTCGTTCGCTCCAAGCTGGGCTGTGTGCACGAACCCCCCGTTCAGCCCGACCGCTGCGC
CTTATCCGGTAACTATCGTCTTGAGTCCAACCCGGTAAGACACGACTTATCGCCACTGGCAGCAGCCACT
GGTAACAGGATTAGCAGAGCGAGGTATGTAGGCGGTGCTACAGAGTTCTTGAAGTGGTGGCCTAACTACG
GCTACACTAGAAGAACAGTATTTGGTATCTGCGCTCTGCTGAAGCCAGTTACCTTCGGAAAAAGAGTTGG
TAGCTCTTGATCCGGCAAACAAACCACCGCTGGTAGCGGTGGTTTTTTTGTTTGCAAGCAGCAGATTACG
CGCAGAAAAAAAGGATCTCAAGAAGATCCTTTGATCTTTTCTACGGGGTCTGACGCTCAGTGGAACGAAA
ACTCACGTTAAGGGATTTTGGTCATGAGATTATC
